Addgene plasmid #154766: pAS_4xMma PylT sfGPF 150TAG
Purpose: plasmid with 4xMma PylT cassette and amber suppression reporter sfGFP 150 TAG stop, for transient transfection or stable, piggybac-mediated, integration
Depositing lab: Simon Elsaesser. Depositing organization: Karolinska Institutet. Publication: Methanomethylophilus alvus Mx1201 provides basis for mutual orthogonal pyrrolysyl tRNA/aminoacyl-tRNA synthetase pairs in mammalian cells. Meineke B, Heimgartner J, Lafranchi L, Elsasser SJ. ACS Chem Biol. 2018 Sep 27. doi: 10.1021/acschembio.8b00571. PubMed 30260624.
Backbone
  Vector backbone: pAS
  Vector type: Mammalian Expression
  Selectable markers: Blasticidin
Growth in bacteria
  Bacterial resistance: Ampicillin, 100 μg/mL
  Growth temperature: 37°C
  Growth strain: NEB Stable
  Copy number: High Copy
Gene/Insert
  Gene/Insert name: sfGFP
  Species: Aequorea victoria
  Insert size (bp): 750
  Mutation: 150TAG in GFP reporter, U25C in PylT
  Promoter: EF1
  Cloning method: Ligation Independent Cloning
Terms and licenses: Academic/Nonprofit Terms; Industry Terms: Not Available to Industry
How to cite: pAS_4xMma PylT sfGPF 150TAG was a gift from Simon Elsaesser (Addgene plasmid # 154766 ; http://n2t.net/addgene:154766 ; RRID:Addgene_154766)
