[The description below was written by a language model from this plasmid's Addgene catalogue record and pLannotate feature annotations shown in this document.]
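Description:
pAS_4xMma PylT sfGPF 150TAG is a mammalian expression plasmid (about 8.5 kb) built on the pAS backbone and designed as a reporter for amber stop codon suppression in genetic code expansion experiments. It is propagated in E. coli through a high-copy ColE1/pUC-type origin with ampicillin resistance. It also carries an f1 origin and remnants of a lac promoter/lacZα region. The record states that it can be used for transient transfection or for stable piggyBac-mediated genomic integration. The automated feature table does not annotate the piggyBac terminal repeats. Two short matches to a phage lambda portal protein flank the payload region, and these are probably spurious annotation hits.

The payload has two parts. Four tandem tRNA features on the reverse strand correspond to the 4x cassette of Methanosarcina mazei pyrrolysyl tRNA (PylT), which carries a U25C mutation according to the record. The promoters driving these tRNA copies are not annotated. Downstream, an EF-1α core promoter joined to a truncated HTLV-1 5' LTR segment drives superfolder GFP, which the annotation tool labels as the related oxGFP. This GFP has an in-frame TAG codon at position 150. An EMCV IRES follows and allows translation of blasticidin S deaminase from the same transcript for selection of mammalian cells. The transcript ends with a WPRE fragment and an SV40 polyadenylation signal.

Full-length fluorescent sfGFP is produced only when the amber codon is read through by charged PylT. No pyrrolysyl-tRNA synthetase is present in the features, so the synthetase must be supplied separately, along with a suitable non-canonical amino acid. Green fluorescence then reports suppression efficiency, which is useful for comparing or testing the orthogonality of tRNA/synthetase pairs in mammalian cells.
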