Features (pLannotate 1.2.2; 23 found; start..end, strand, type, name):
      5..160     -  CDS            lacZα (fragment): LacZα fragment of β-galactosidase; lacZ fragment
    162..281     +  CDS            B (fragment): PORTL_LAMBD - Experimental evidence at protein level: Swiss-Prot protein existence level 1. Forms the portal vertex of the capsid (PubMed:6228056, PubMed:6232391). This portal plays critical roles in head assembly, genome packaging, neck/tail attachment, and genome ejection (Probable). The portal protein multimerizes as a single ring-shaped homododecamer arranged around a central channel (PubMed:6232391). Binds to the terminase subunits to form the packaging machine (PubMed:7799432). From Escherichia phage lambda (Bacteriophage lambda).
    794..862     -  ncRNA          tRNA: Accession: RF00005 - tRNA
   1123..1191    -  ncRNA          tRNA: Accession: RF00005 - tRNA
   1452..1520    -  ncRNA          tRNA: Accession: RF00005 - tRNA
   1781..1849    -  ncRNA          tRNA: Accession: RF00005 - tRNA
   2141..2352    +  promoter       EF-1α core promoter: core promoter for human elongation factor EF-1α
   2365..2633    +  LTR            5' LTR (truncated): truncated 5' long terminal repeat (LTR) from human T-cell leukemia virus (HTLV) type 1
   2673..3389    +  CDS            oxGFP: oxGFP is a basic (constitutively fluorescent) green fluorescent protein published in 2015, derived from Aequorea victoria.
   3519..3981    +  misc_feature   IRES: internal ribosome entry site (IRES) of the encephalomyocarditis virus (EMCV)
   4007..4403    +  CDS            BSD (fragment): blasticidin S deaminase; Aspergillus terreus BSD; confers resistance to blasticidin
   4418..4524    +  misc_feature   WPRE (fragment): woodchuck hepatitis virus posttranscriptional regulatory element
   4533..4654    +  polyA_signal   SV40 poly(A) signal: SV40 polyadenylation signal
   4672..4764    +  ncRNA          G-CSF SLDE: Accession: RF00183 - G-CSF factor stem-loop destabilising element (SLDE)
   5461..5928    +  CDS            B (fragment): PORTL_LAMBD - Experimental evidence at protein level: Swiss-Prot protein existence level 1. Forms the portal vertex of the capsid (PubMed:6228056, PubMed:6232391). This portal plays critical roles in head assembly, genome packaging, neck/tail attachment, and genome ejection (Probable). The portal protein multimerizes as a single ring-shaped homododecamer arranged around a central channel (PubMed:6232391). Binds to the terminase subunits to form the packaging machine (PubMed:7799432). From Escherichia phage lambda (Bacteriophage lambda).
   5966..5982    -  protein_bind   lac operator: The lac repressor binds to the lac operator to inhibit transcription in E. coli. This inhibition can be relieved by adding lactose or isopropyl-β-D-thiogalactopyranoside (IPTG). lac repressor encoded by lacI
   5990..6020    -  promoter       lac promoter: promoter for the E. coli lac operon
   6035..6056    -  protein_bind   CAP binding site: CAP binding activates transcription in the presence of cAMP. E. coli catabolite activator protein
   6069..6161    -  CDS            lacI (fragment): lac repressor; lacI; The lac repressor binds to the lac operator to inhibit transcription in E. coli. This inhibition can be relieved by adding lactose or isopropyl-β-D-thiogalactopyranoside (IPTG).
   6344..6932    -  rep_origin     ori: high-copy-number ColE1/pMB1/pBR322/pUC origin of replication
   7103..7963    -  CDS            AmpR: β-lactamase; bla; confers resistance to ampicillin, carbenicillin, and related antibiotics
   7964..8068    -  promoter       AmpR promoter: bla
   8121..8549    -  rep_origin     f1 ori (sequence partly withheld): f1 bacteriophage origin of replication; arrow indicates direction of (+) strand synthesis
>Addgene plasmid #154766 | pAS_4xMma PylT sfGPF 150TAG | addgene full sequence | sequence record 309629 | Addgene NGS Result
CCCATTCGCCATTCAGGCTGCGCAACTGTTGGGAAGGGCGATCGGTGCGGGCCTCTTCGCTATTACGCCA
GCTGGCGAAAGGGGGATGTGCTGCAAGGCGATTAAGTTGGGTAACGCCAGGGTTTTCCCAGTCACGACGT
TGTAAAACGACGGCCAGTGAGCGCGCCTCGTTCATTCACGTTTTTGAACCCGTGGAGGACGGGCAGACTC
GCGGTGCAAATGTGTTTTACAGCGTGATGGAGCAGATGAAGATGCTCGACACGCTGCAGAACACGCAGCT
AGATTAACCCTAGAAAGATAATCATATTGTGACGTACGTTAAAGATAATCATGTGTAAAATTGACGCATG
TGTTTTATCGGTCTGTATATCGAGGTTTATTTATTAATTTGAATAGATATTAAGTTTTATTATATTTACA
CTTACATACTAATAATAAATTCAACAAACAATTTATTTATGTTTATTTATTTATTAAAAAAAACAAAAAC
TCAAAATTTCTTCTATAAAGTAACAAAACTTTTATGAGGGACAGCCCCCCCCCAAAGCCCCCAGGGATGT
AATTACGTCCCTCCCCCGCTAGGGGGCAGCAGCGAGCCGCCCGGGGCTCCGCTCCGGTCCGGCGCTCCCC
CCGCATCCCCGAGCCGGCAGCGTGCGGGGACAGCCCGGGCACGGGGAAGGTGGCACGGGATCGCTTTCCT
CTGAACGCTTCTCGCTGCTCTTTGAGCCTGCAGACACCTGGGGGGATACGGGGAAAAGGCCTCCACGGCC
AACTAGTGAAAAACCGCACTTGTCCGGAAACCCCGGGAATCTAACCCGGCTGAACGGATTTAGAGTCCGT
TCGATCTACATGATCAGGTTTCCGAGGTACCCAGGCGGCGCACAAGCTATATAAACCTGAAGGAAATCTC
AACTTTACACTTAGGTCAAGTTACTTATCGTACTAGAGCTTCAGCAGGAAATTTAACTAAAATCTAATTT
AACCAGCATAGCAAATATCATTTATTCCCAAAATGCTAAAGTTTGAGATAAACGGACTTGATTTCCGGCT
GTTTTGACACTATCCAGAATGCCTTGCAGATGGGTGGGGCATGCTAAATACTGCAGGAAAAACCGCACTT
GTCCGGAAACCCCGGGAATCTAACCCGGCTGAACGGATTTAGAGTCCGTTCGATCTACATGATCAGGTTT
CCGAGGTACCCAGGCGGCGCACAAGCTATATAAACCTGAAGGAAATCTCAACTTTACACTTAGGTCAAGT
TACTTATCGTACTAGAGCTTCAGCAGGAAATTTAACTAAAATCTAATTTAACCAGCATAGCAAATATCAT
TTATTCCCAAAATGCTAAAGTTTGAGATAAACGGACTTGATTTCCGGCTGTTTTGACACTATCCAGAATG
CCTTGCAGATGGGTGGGGCATGCTAAATACTGCAGGAAAAACCGCACTTGTCCGGAAACCCCGGGAATCT
AACCCGGCTGAACGGATTTAGAGTCCGTTCGATCTACATGATCAGGTTTCCGAGGTACCCAGGCGGCGCA
CAAGCTATATAAACCTGAAGGAAATCTCAACTTTACACTTAGGTCAAGTTACTTATCGTACTAGAGCTTC
AGCAGGAAATTTAACTAAAATCTAATTTAACCAGCATAGCAAATATCATTTATTCCCAAAATGCTAAAGT
TTGAGATAAACGGACTTGATTTCCGGCTGTTTTGACACTATCCAGAATGCCTTGCAGATGGGTGGGGCAT
GCTAAATACTGCAGGAAAAACCGCACTTGTCCGGAAACCCCGGGAATCTAACCCGGCTGAACGGATTTAG
AGTCCGTTCGATCTACATGATCAGGTTTCCGAGGTACCCAGGCGGCGCACAAGCTATATAAACCTGAAGG
AAATCTCAACTTTACACTTAGGTCAAGTTACTTATCGTACTAGAGCTTCAGCAGGAAATTTAACTAAAAT
CTAATTTAACCAGCATAGCAAATATCATTTATTCCCAAAATGCTAAAGTTTGAGATAAACGGACTTGATT
TCCGGCTGTTTTGACACTATCCAGAATGCCTTGCAGATGGGTGGGGCATGCTAAATACTGCAGAACTAGT
GCTCTAGAAAGGATCTGCGATCGCTCCGGTGCCCGTCAGTGGGCAGAGCGCACATCGCCCACAGTCCCCG
AGAAGTTGGGGGGAGGGGTCGGCAATTGAACGGGTGCCTAGAGAAGGTGGCGCGGGGTAAACTGGGAAAG
TGATGTCGTGTACTGGCTCCGCCTTTTTCCCGAGGGTGGGGGAGAACCGTATATAAGTGCAGTAGTCGCC
GTGAACGTTCTTTTTCGCAACGGGTTTGCCGCCAGAACACAGCTGAAGCTTCGAGGGGCTCGCATCTCTC
CTTCACGCGCCCGCCGCCCTACCTGAGGCCGCCATCCACGCCGGTTGAGTCGCGTTCTGCCGCCTCCCGC
CTGTGGTGCCTCCTGAACTGCGTCCGCCGTCTAGGTAAGTTTAAAGCTCAGGTCGAGACCGGGCCTTTGT
CCGGCGCTCCCTTGGAGCCTACCTAGACTCAGCCGGCTCTCCACGCTTTGCCTGACCCTGCTTGCTCAAC
TCTACGTCTTTGTTTCGTTTTCTGTTCTGCGCCGTTACAGATCCAAGCTGTGACCGGCGCCTACTCTAGA
GCTAGCGCCACCATGGTGTCCAAGGGCGAGGAACTGTTCACCGGCGTGGTGCCCATCCTGGTGGAACTGG
ATGGCGACGTGAACGGCCACAAGTTCTCTGTGCGGGGAGAGGGCGAAGGCGACGCCACAAATGGCAAGCT
GACCCTGGAGTTCATCTGCACCACCGGCAAGCTGCCCGTGCCTTGGCCTACCCTCGTGACCACACTGACC
TACGGCGTGCAGTGCTTCAGCAGATACCCCGACCATATGAAGCGGCACGACTTCTTCAAGAGCGCCATGC
CCGAGGGCTACGTGCAGGAACGGACCATCAGCTTCAAGGACGACGGCACCTACAAGACCAGAGCCGAAGT
GAAGTTCGAGGGCGACACCCTCGTGAACCGGATCGAGCTGAAGGGCATCGATTTCAAAGAGGACGGCAAC
ATCCTGGGCCACAAGCTGGAGTACAACTTCAACAGCCACTAGGTGTACATCACCGCCGACAAGCAGAAGA
ACGGCATCAAGGCCAACTTCAAGATCCGGCACAACGTGGAAGATGGCAGCGTGCAGCTGGCCGACCACTA
CCAGCAGAACACCCCCATCGGAGATGGCCCCGTGCTGCTGCCCGACAACCACTACCTGAGCACCCAGAGC
GTGCTGAGCAAGGACCCCAACGAGAAGCGGGACCACATGGTGCTGCTGGAATTCGTGACCGCCGCTGGCA
TCACCCACGGCATGGACGAGCTGTACAAGGGCAGCTGAGCGGCCGCGCCCCTCTCCCTCCCCCCCCCCTA
ACGTTACTGGCCGAAGCCGCTTGGAATAAGGCCGGTGTGCGTTTGTCTATATGTTATTTTCCACCATATT
GCCGTCTTTTGGCAATGTGAGGGCCCGGAAACCTGGCCCTGTCTTCTTGACGAGCATTCCTAGGGGTCTT
TCCCCTCTCGCCAAAGGAATGCAAGGTCTGTTGAATGTCGTGAAGGAAGCAGTTCCTCTGGAAGCTTCTT
GAAGACAAACAACGTCTGTAGCGACCCTTTGCAGGCAGCGGAACCCCCCACCTGGCGACAGGTGCCTCTG
CGGCCAAAAGCCACGTGTATAAGATACACCTGCAAAGGCGGCACAACCCCAGTGCCACGTTGTGAGTTGG
ATAGTTGTGGAAAGAGTCAAATGGCTCTCCTCAAGCGTATTCAACAAGGGGCTGAAGGATGCCCAGAAGG
TACCCCATTGTATGGGATCTGATCTGGGGCCTCGGTGCACATGCTTTACATGTGTTTAGTCGAGGTTAAA
AAAACGTCTAGGCCCCCCGAACCACGGGGACGTGGTTTTCCTTTGAAAAACACGATGATAATATGGCCAC
AACCATGGCGTCCGGAATGGCCAAGCCTTTGTCTCAAGAAGAATCCACCCTCATTGAAAGAGCAACGGCT
ACAATCAACAGCATCCCCATCTCTGAAGACTACAGCGTCGCCAGCGCAGCTCTCTCTAGCGACGGCCGCA
TCTTCACTGGTGTCAATGTATATCATTTTACTGGGGGACCTTGTGCAGAACTCGTGGTGCTGGGCACTGC
TGCTGCTGCGGCAGCTGGCAACCTGACTTGTATCGTCGCGATCGGAAATGAGAACAGGGGCATCTTGAGC
CCCTGCGGACGGTGCCGACAGGTGCTTCTCGATCTGCATCCTGGGATCAAAGCCATAGTGAAGGACAGTG
ATGGACAGCCGACGGCAGTTGGGATTCGTGAATTGCTGCCCTCTGGTTATGTGTGGGAGGGCTGACCATG
GGTCGACAATCAACCTCTGGATTACAAAATTTGTGAAAGATTGACTGGTATTCTTAACTATGTTGCTCCT
TTTACGCTATGTGGATACGCTGCTTTAATGCCTTTGTATCATGCGTTAACTAAACTTGTTTATTGCAGCT
TATAATGGTTACAAATAAAGCAATAGCATCACAAATTTCACAAATAAAGCATTTTTTTCACTGCATTCTA
GTTGTGGTTTGTCCAAACTCATCAATGTATCTTATCATGTCTGGAATTGACTCAAATGATGTCAATTAGT
CTATCAGAAGCTCATCTGGTCTCCCTTCCGGGGGACAAGACATCCCTGTTTAATATTTAAACAGCAGTGT
TCCCAAACTGGGTTCTTATATCCCTTGCTCTGGTCAACCAGGTTGCAGGGTTTCCTGTCCTCACAGGAAC
GAAGTCCCTAAAGAAACAGTGGCAGCCAGGTTTAGCCCCGGAATTGACTGGATTCCTTTTTTAGGGCCCA
TTGGTATGGCTTTTTCCCCGTATCCCCCCAGGTGTCTGCAGGCTCAAAGAGCAGCGAGAAGCGTTCAGAG
GAAAGCGATCCCGTGCCACCTTCCCCGTGCCCGGGCTGTCCCCGCACGCTGCCGGCTCGGGGATGCGGGG
GGAGCGCCGGACCGGAGCGGAGCCCCGGGCGGCTCGCTGCTGCCCCCTAGCGGGGGAGGGACGTAATTAC
ATCCCTGGGGGCTTTGGGGGGGGGCTGTCCCTGATATCTATAACAAGAAAATATATATATAATAAGTTAT
CACGTAAGTAGAACATGAAATAACAATATAATTATCGTATGAGTTAAATCTTAAAAGTCACGTAAAAGAT
AATCATGCGTCATTTTGACTCACGCGGTCGTTATAGTTCAAAATCAGTGACACTTACCGCATTGACAAGC
ACGCCTCACGGGAGCTCCAAGCGGCGACTGAGATGTCCTAAATGCACAGCGACGGATTCGCGCTATTTAG
AAAGAGAGAGCAATATTTCAAGAATGCATGCGTCAATTTTACGCAGACTATCTTTCTAGGGTTAATCTAG
CTGCATCAGGATCATATCGTCGGGTCTTTTTTCCGGCTCAGTCATCGCCCAAGCTGGCGCTATCTGGGCA
TCGGGGAGGAAGAAGCCCGTGCCTTTTCCCGCGAGGTTGAAGCGGCATGGAAAGAGTTTGCCGAGGATGA
CTGCTGCTGCATTGACGTTGAGCGAAAACGCACGTTTACCATGATGATTCGGGAAGGTGTGGCCATGCAC
GCCTTTAACGGTGAACTGTTCGTTCAGGCCACCTGGGATACCAGTTCGTCGCGGCTTTTCCGGACACAGT
TCCGGATGGTCAGCCCGAAGCGCATCAGCAACCCGAACAATACCGGCGACAGCCGGAACTGCCGTGCCGG
TGTGCAGATTAATGACAGCGGTGCGGCGCTGGGATATTACGTCAGCGAGGACGGGTATCCTGGCTGGATG
CCGCAGAAATGGACATGGATACCCCGTGAGTTACCCGGCGGGCGCGCTTGGCGTAATCATGGTCATAGCT
GTTTCCTGTGTGAAATTGTTATCCGCTCACAATTCCACACAACATACGAGCCGGAAGCATAAAGTGTAAA
GCCTGGGGTGCCTAATGAGTGAGCTAACTCACATTAATTGCGTTGCGCTCACTGCCCGCTTTCCAGTCGG
GAAACCTGTCGTGCCAGCTGCATTAATGAATCGGCCAACGCGCGGGGAGAGGCGGTTTGCGTATTGGGCG
CTCTTCCGCTTCCTCGCTCACTGACTCGCTGCGCTCGGTCGTTCGGCTGCGGCGAGCGGTATCAGCTCAC
TCAAAGGCGGTAATACGGTTATCCACAGAATCAGGGGATAACGCAGGAAAGAACATGTGAGCAAAAGGCC
AGCAAAAGGCCAGGAACCGTAAAAAGGCCGCGTTGCTGGCGTTTTTCCATAGGCTCCGCCCCCCTGACGA
GCATCACAAAAATCGACGCTCAAGTCAGAGGTGGCGAAACCCGACAGGACTATAAAGATACCAGGCGTTT
CCCCCTGGAAGCTCCCTCGTGCGCTCTCCTGTTCCGACCCTGCCGCTTACCGGATACCTGTCCGCCTTTC
TCCCTTCGGGAAGCGTGGCGCTTTCTCATAGCTCACGCTGTAGGTATCTCAGTTCGGTGTAGGTCGTTCG
CTCCAAGCTGGGCTGTGTGCACGAACCCCCCGTTCAGCCCGACCGCTGCGCCTTATCCGGTAACTATCGT
CTTGAGTCCAACCCGGTAAGACACGACTTATCGCCACTGGCAGCAGCCACTGGTAACAGGATTAGCAGAG
CGAGGTATGTAGGCGGTGCTACAGAGTTCTTGAAGTGGTGGCCTAACTACGGCTACACTAGAAGAACAGT
ATTTGGTATCTGCGCTCTGCTGAAGCCAGTTACCTTCGGAAAAAGAGTTGGTAGCTCTTGATCCGGCAAA
CAAACCACCGCTGGTAGCGGTGGTTTTTTTGTTTGCAAGCAGCAGATTACGCGCAGAAAAAAAGGATCTC
AAGAAGATCCTTTGATCTTTTCTACGGGGTCTGACGCTCAGTGGAACGAAAACTCACGTTAAGGGATTTT
GGTCATGAGATTATCAAAAAGGATCTTCACCTAGATCCTTTTAAATTAAAAATGAAGTTTTAAATCAATC
TAAAGTATATATGAGTAAACTTGGTCTGACAGTTACCAATGCTTAATCAGTGAGGCACCTATCTCAGCGA
TCTGTCTATTTCGTTCATCCATAGTTGCCTGACTCCCCGTCGTGTAGATAACTACGATACGGGAGGGCTT
ACCATCTGGCCCCAGTGCTGCAATGATACCGCGAGACCCACGCTCACCGGCTCCAGATTTATCAGCAATA
AACCAGCCAGCCGGAAGGGCCGAGCGCAGAAGTGGTCCTGCAACTTTATCCGCCTCCATCCAGTCTATTA
ATTGTTGCCGGGAAGCTAGAGTAAGTAGTTCGCCAGTTAATAGTTTGCGCAACGTTGTTGCCATTGCTAC
AGGCATCGTGGTGTCACGCTCGTCGTTTGGTATGGCTTCATTCAGCTCCGGTTCCCAACGATCAAGGCGA
GTTACATGATCCCCCATGTTGTGCAAAAAAGCGGTTAGCTCCTTCGGTCCTCCGATCGTTGTCAGAAGTA
AGTTGGCCGCAGTGTTATCACTCATGGTTATGGCAGCACTGCATAATTCTCTTACTGTCATGCCATCCGT
AAGATGCTTTTCTGTGACTGGTGAGTACTCAACCAAGTCATTCTGAGAATAGTGTATGCGGCGACCGAGT
TGCTCTTGCCCGGCGTCAATACGGGATAATACCGCGCCACATAGCAGAACTTTAAAAGTGCTCATCATTG
GAAAACGTTCTTCGGGGCGAAAACTCTCAAGGATCTTACCGCTGTTGAGATCCAGTTCGATGTAACCCAC
TCGTGCACCCAACTGATCTTCAGCATCTTTTACTTTCACCAGCGTTTCTGGGTGAGCAAAAACAGGAAGG
CAAAATGCCGCAAAAAAGGGAATAAGGGCGACACGGAAATGTTGAATACTCATACTCTTCCTTTTTCAAT
ATTATTGAAGCATTTATCAGGGTTATTGTCTCATGAGCGGATACATATTTGAATGTATTTAGAAAAATAA
ACAAATAGGGGTTCCGCGCACATTTCCCCGAAAAGTGCCACCTAAATTGTAAGCGTTAATATTTTGTTAA
AATTCGCGTTAAATTTTTGTTAAATCAGCTCATTTTTTAACCAATAGGCCGAAATCGGCAAAATCCCTTA
TAAATCAAAAGAATAGACCGAGATAGGGT
[37 nt withheld, positions 8220-8256]
AAAGAACGTGGACTCCAACGTCAAAGG
[49 nt withheld, positions 8284-8332]
T
[91 nt withheld, positions 8334-8424]
G
[124 nt withheld, positions 8426-8549]
